Addgene plasmid #26516: pJC104.2-npy-7
Depositing lab: Phillip Newmark. Depositing organization: University of Illinois at Urbana-Champaign. Publication: Genome-wide analyses reveal a role for peptide hormones in planarian germline development. Collins JJ, Hou X, Romanova EV, Lambrus BG, Miller CM, Saberi A, Sweedler JV, Newmark PA. PLoS Biol. 2010 . 8(10):e1000509. 10.1371/journal.pbio.1000509 PubMed 20967238.
Backbone
  Vector backbone: pJC53.2
  Backbone size w/o insert (bp): 3240
  Vector type: RNAi
Growth in bacteria
  Bacterial resistance: Ampicillin and Kanamycin, 100 & 50 μg/mL
  Growth temperature: 37°C
  Growth strain: DH5alpha
  Copy number: High Copy
Gene/Insert
  Gene/Insert name: npy-7
  Species: S. mediterranea (planarian)
  Insert size (bp): 324
  GenBank ID: BK007020
  Cloning method: Restriction Enzyme; 5′ cloning site Eam1105I (destroyed during cloning); 3′ cloning site Eam1105I (destroyed during cloning)
  Sequencing primers: 5′ Sp6; 3′ T3
Terms and licenses: Academic/Nonprofit Terms; Industry Terms: Not Available to Industry
How to cite: pJC104.2-npy-7 was a gift from Phillip Newmark (Addgene plasmid # 26516 ; http://n2t.net/addgene:26516 ; RRID:Addgene_26516)
