[The description below was written by a language model from this plasmid's Addgene catalogue record.]
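Description:
pJC104.2-npy-7 is an RNAi-type plasmid built on the pJC53.2 backbone (about 3.2 kb without insert) that carries a 324 bp fragment of npy-7, a gene from the planarian Schmidtea mediterranea. By its name, npy-7 appears to be a member of a neuropeptide Y-like prohormone family, and the associated study concerned peptide hormones in planarian germline development. The plasmid is maintained in E. coli as a high-copy construct and is selected with both ampicillin and kanamycin, so the backbone carries two bacterial resistance markers. The record does not name the origin of replication, and no feature table is provided.

The insert was placed between two Eam1105I sites, both of which were destroyed during cloning. This is consistent with a TA-style ligation of a PCR product into overhangs generated by that enzyme, although the record does not say so explicitly. The listed sequencing primers, SP6 on the 5′ side and T3 on the 3′ side, indicate that phage RNA polymerase promoter sequences flank the cloning site. Flanking phage promoters of this kind generally allow in vitro transcription of either strand of an insert, which can yield double-stranded RNA for gene knockdown or strand-specific riboprobes for in situ hybridization. The record does not spell out the full promoter arrangement in the backbone. Given the RNAi classification and the insert, the construct is most plausibly used to knock down npy-7 in planarians, and possibly to examine its expression, when studying neuropeptide function.
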