>Addgene plasmid #26516 | pJC104.2-npy-7 | depositor partial sequence | sequence record 12545 | Author sequence
GTTTGAGAGAATTAGGAATTCGATATTTCTTCTTTTCATTTCACTGAATTGGTGTGAGGCCCAGTATCCT
ATATTTGGGAAAATGCTCGACTCTATCCCCTTCAAATCCAGGACTCCTATCGCTGGTATTGTTAATAAAA
TGGGTCAAATCAGAAAATTAAGTGAAAGAGAAATAAAGCTCTTAGTTTACCTACTGAATGAGCATTTTGC
TATTTACGGTCGACCGAGATATGGATAACGGTTTCTACGAAGTGTTCCAAAATCCTCTGTACCCCTTTCG
CAGTTTTATCTGCTAATAAAAATGTCTAGTAAAAAAAAAAAAAA
