>Addgene plasmid #26516 | pJC104.2-npy-7 | addgene partial sequence | sequence record 32721 | 26516 with T3
TATCGACTCCTATAGGTTTTTTTTTTTTTTACTAGACATTTTTATTAGCAGATAAAACTGCGAAAGGGGT
ACAGAGGATTTTGGAACACTTCGTAGAAACCGTTATCCATATCTCGGTCGACCGTAAATAGCAAAATGCT
CATTCAGTAGGTAAACTAAGAGCTTTATTTCTCTTTCACTTAATTTTCTGATTTGACCCATTTTATTAAC
AATACCAGCGATAGGAGTCCTGGATTTGAAGGGGATAGAGTCGAGCATTTTCCCAAATATAGGATACTGG
GCCTCACACCAATTCAGTGAAATGAAAAGAAGAAATATCGAATTCCTAATTCTCTCAAACAAGGTCACTT
CTATAGTGTCACCTAAATCTCCCTATAGTGAGGCGTATTAGGATC
