>Addgene plasmid #26516 | pJC104.2-npy-7 | addgene partial sequence | sequence record 32722 | 26516 with SP6
GGATTCGATATTTCTTCTTTTCATTTCACTGAATTGGTGTGAGGCCCAGTATCCTATATTTGGGAAAATG
CTCGACTCTATCCCCTTCAAATCCAGGACTCCTATCGCTGGTATTGTTAATAAAATGGGTCAAATCAGAA
AATTAAGTGAAAGAGAAATAAAGCTCTTAGTTTACCTACTGAATGAGCATTTTGCTATTTACGGTCGACC
GAGATATGGATAACGGTTTCTACGAAGTGTTCCAAAATCCTCTGTACCCCTTTCGCAGTTTTATCTGCTA
ATAAAAATGTCTAGTAAAAAAAAAAAAAACCTATAGTGAGTCGTATTAATTCTGTGCTCGCAAGGTCTCC
CTTTAGTGAGGGTTAATTCTCCCTATAGTGAGTCGTATTAGGATCCGGCGCGCCTAGCATAACCCCTTGG
GGCCTCTAAACGGGTCTTGAGGGGTTTTTTGACGCGTCGATTTCGGCCTATTGGTTAAAAAATGAGCTGA
TTTAACAAAAATTTAACGCGAATTTTAACAAAATTCAGGGCGCAAGGGCTGCTAAAGGAAGCGGAACACG
TAGAAAGCCAGTCCGCAGAAACGGTGCTGACCCCGGATGAATGTCAGCTACTGGGCTATCTGGACAAGGG
AAAACGCAAGCGCAAAGAGAAAGCAGGTAGCTTGCAGTGGGCTTACATGGCGATAGCTAGACTGGGCGGT
TTTATGGACAGCAAGCGAACCGGAATTGCCAGCTGGGGCGCCCTCTGGTAAGGTTGGGAAGCCCTGCAAA
GTAAACTGGATGGCTTTCTTGCCGCCAATGATCTGATGGCGCAGGGGATCAAGATCTGATC
